>Addgene plasmid #85901 | AB.pCCL.sin.cPPT.GFP.miR-769-5p.sensor.PGK.dNGFR.WPRE | addgene full sequence | sequence record 170054 | Addgene NGS Result
ATGGTGAGCAAGGGCGAGGAGCTGTTCACCGGGGTGGTGCCCATCCTGGTCGAGCTGGACGGCGACGTAA
ACGGCCACAAGTTCAGCGTGTCCGGCGAGGGCGAGGGCGATGCCACCTACGGCAAGCTGACCCTGAAGTT
CATCTGCACCACCGGCAAGCTGCCCGTGCCCTGGCCCACCCTCGTGACCACCCTGACCTACGGCGTGCAG
TGCTTCAGCCGCTACCCCGACCACATGAAGCAGCACGACTTCTTCAAGTCCGCCATGCCCGAAGGCTACG
TCCAGGAGCGCACCATCTTCTTCAAGGACGACGGCAACTACAAGACCCGCGCCGAGGTGAAGTTCGAGGG
CGACACCCTGGTGAACCGCATCGAGCTGAAGGGCATCGACTTCAAGGAGGACGGCAACATCCTGGGGCAC
AAGCTGGAGTACAACTACAACAGCCACAACGTCTATATCATGGCCGACAAGCAGAAGAACGGCATCAAGG
TGAACTTCAAGATCCGCCACAACATCGAGGACGGCAGCGTGCAGCTCGCCGACCACTACCAGCAGAACAC
CCCCATCGGCGACGGCCCCGTGCTGCTGCCCGACAACCACTACCTGAGCACCCAGTCCGCCCTGAGCAAA
GACCCCAACGAGAAGCGCGATCACATGGTCCTGCTGGAGTTCGTGACCGCCGCCGGGATCACTCTCGGCA
TGGACGAGCTGTACAAGTAAAGCGGCCGCGTCGAGAGATGGGGGAGGCTAACTGAGCTAGCCGACCTTAA
CTGGGGAGTACCAATCGTCGTAGCAGCTCAGAACCCAGAGGTCTCAAGCTCAGAACCCAGAGGTCTCAAG
CTCAGAACCCAGAGGTCTCAAGCTCAGAACCCAGAGGTCTCAAGCTCAGAACCCAGAGGTCTCAAGCTCA
GAACCCAGAGGTCTCAACCGGTACTAGCTTAGTCATGCACCGGGCTGCAGGAATTCGATGACAGGCGCAG
CTTCCGAGGGATTTGAGATCCAGACATGATAAGATACATTGATGAGTTTGGACAAACCAAAACTAGAATG
CAGTGAAAAAAATGCCTTATTTGTGAAATTTGTGATGCTATTGCCTTATTTGTAACCATTATAAGCTGCA
ATAAACAAGTTAACAACAACAATTGCATTCATTTTATGTTTCAGGTTCAGGGGGAGGTGTGGGAGGTTTT
TTAAAGCAAGTAAAACCTCTACAAATGTGGTATGGCTGATTATGATCAGATCTCTCGAGGCTAGTCTCGT
GATCGATAAAATTTTGAATTTTTGTAATTTGTTTTTGTAATTCTTTAGTTTGTATGTCTGTTGCTATTAT
GTCTACTATTCTTTCCCCTGCACTGTACCCCCCAATCCCCCCTTTTCTTTTAAAAGTTAACCGATACCGT
CGAGATCCGTTCACTAATCGAATGGATCTGTCTCTGTCTCTCTCTCCACCTTCTTCTTCTATTCCTTCGG
GCCTGTCGGGTCCCCTCGGGGTTGGGAGGTGGGTCTGAAACGATAATGGTGAATATCCCTGCCTAACTCT
ATTCACTATAGAAAGTACAGCAAAAACTATTCTTAAACCTACCAAGCCTCCTACTATCATTATGAATAAT
TTTATATACCACAGCCAATTTGTTATGTTAAACCAATTCCACAAACTTGCCCATTTATCTAATTCCAATA
ATTCTTGTTCATTCTTTTCTTGCTGGTTTTGCGATTCTTCAATTAAGGAGTGTATTAAGCTTGTGTAATT
GTTAATTTCTCTGTCCCACTCCATCCAGGTCGTGTGATTCCAAATCTGTTCCAGAGATTTATTACTCCAA
CTAGCATTCCAAGGCACAGCAGTGGTGCAAATGAGTTTTCCAGAGCAACCCCAAATCCCCAGGAGCTGTT
GATCCTTTAGGTATCTTTCCACAGCCAGGATTCTTGCCTGGAGCTGCTTGATGCCCCAGACTGTGAGTTG
CAACAGATGCTGTTGCGCCTCAATAGCCCTCAGCAAATTGTTCTGCTGCTGCACTATACCAGACAATAAT
TGTCTGGCCTGTACCGTCAGCGTCATTGACGCTGCGCCCATAGTGCTTCCTGCTGCTCCCAAGAACCCAA
GGAACAAAGCTCCTATTCCCACTGCTCTTTTTTCTCTCTGCACCACTCTTCTCTTTGCCTTGGTGGGTGC
TACTCCTAATGGTTCAATTTTTACTACTTTATATTTATATAATTCACTTCTCCAATTGTCCCTCATATCT
CCTCCTCCAGGTCTGAAGATCAGCGGCCGCTTGCTGTGCGGTGGTCTTACTTTTGTTTTGCTCTTCCTCT
ATCTTGTCTAAAGCTTCCTTGGTGTCTTTTATCTCTATCCTTTGATGCACACAATAGAGGGTTGCTACTG
TATTATATAATGATCTAAGTTCTTCTGATCCTGTCTGAAGGGATGGTTGTAGCTGTCCCAGTATTTGTCT
ACAGCCTTCTGATGTTTCTAACAGGCCAGGATTAACTGCGAATCGTTCTAGCTCCCTGCTTGCCCATACT
ATATGTTTTAATTTATATTTTTTCTTTCCCCCTGGCCTTAACCGAATTTTTTCCCATCGCGATCTAATTC
TCCCCCGCTTAATACTGACGCTCTCGCACCCATCTCTCTCCTTCTAGCCTCCGCTAGTCAAAATTTTTGG
CGTACTCACCAGTCGCCGCCCCTCGCCTCTTGCCGTGCGCGCTTCAGCAAGCCGAGTCCTGCGTCGAGAG
AGCTCCTCTGGTTTCCCTTTCGCTTTCAAGTCCCTGTTCGGGCGCCACTGCTAGAGATTTTCCACACTGA
CTAAAAGGGTCTGAGGGATCTCTAGTTACCAGAGTCACACAACAGACGGGCACACACTACTTGAAGCACT
CAAGGCAAGCTTTATTGAGGCTTAAGCAGTGGGTTCCCTAGTTAGCCAGAGAGCTCCCAGGCTCAGATCT
GGTCTAACCAGAGAGACCCCGGTTCACTAAACGAGCTCTGCTTATATAGACCTCCCACCGTACACGCCTA
CCGCCCATTTGCGTCAATGGGGCGGAGTTGTTACGACATTTTGGAAAGTCCCGTTGATTTTGGTGCCAAA
ACAAACTCCCATTGACGTCAATGGGGTGGAGACTTGGAAATCCCCGTGAGTCAAACCGCTATCCACGCCC
ATTGATGTACTGCCAAAACCGCATCACCATGGTAATAGCGATGACTAATACGTAGATGTACTGCCAAGTA
GGAAAGTCCCATAAGGTCATGTACTGGGCATAATGCCAGGCGGGCCATTTACCGTCATTGACGTCAATAG
GGGGCGTACTTGGCATATGATACACTTGATGTACTGCCAAGTGGGCAGTTTACCGTAAATACTCCACCCA
TTGACGTCAATGGAAAGTCCCTATTGGCGTTACTATGGGAACATACGTCATTATTGACGTCAATGGGCGG
GGGTCGTTGGGCGGTCAGCCAGGCGGGCCATTTACCGTAAGTTATGTAACGCGGAACTCCATATATGGGC
TATGAACTAATGACCCCGTAATTGATTACTATTAATAACTAGTCAATAATCAATGTCAACATGGCGGTAA
TGTTGGACATGAGCCAATATAAATGTACATATTATGATATGGATACAACGTATGCAATGGCCAAGCTTGC
AGCTCCAGCTTTTGTTCCCTTTAGTGAGGGTTAATTGCGCGCTTGGCGTAATCATGGTCATAGCTGTTTC
CTGTGTGAAATTGTTATCCGCTCACAATTCCACACAACATACGAGCCGGAAGCATAAAGTGTAAAGCCTG
GGGTGCCTAATGAGTGAGCTAACTCACATTAATTGCGTTGCGCTCACTGCCCGCTTTCCAGTCGGGAAAC
CTGTCGTGCCAGCTGCATTAATGAATCGGCCAACGCGCGGGGAGAGGCGGTTTGCGTATTGGGCGCTCTT
CCGCTTCCTCGCTCACTGACTCGCTGCGCTCGGTCGTTCGGCTGCGGCGAGCGGTATCAGCTCACTCAAA
GGCGGTAATACGGTTATCCACAGAATCAGGGGATAACGCAGGAAAGAACATGTGAGCAAAAGGCCAGCAA
AAGGCCAGGAACCGTAAAAAGGCCGCGTTGCTGGCGTTTTTCCATAGGCTCCGCCCCCCTGACGAGCATC
ACAAAAATCGACGCTCAAGTCAGAGGTGGCGAAACCCGACAGGACTATAAAGATACCAGGCGTTTCCCCC
TGGAAGCTCCCTCGTGCGCTCTCCTGTTCCGACCCTGCCGCTTACCGGATACCTGTCCGCCTTTCTCCCT
TCGGGAAGCGTGGCGCTTTCTCATAGCTCACGCTGTAGGTATCTCAGTTCGGTGTAGGTCGTTCGCTCCA
AGCTGGGCTGTGTGCACGAACCCCCCGTTCAGCCCGACCGCTGCGCCTTATCCGGTAACTATCGTCTTGA
GTCCAACCCGGTAAGACACGACTTATCGCCACTGGCAGCAGCCACTGGTAACAGGATTAGCAGAGCGAGG
TATGTAGGCGGTGCTACAGAGTTCTTGAAGTGGTGGCCTAACTACGGCTACACTAGAAGAACAGTATTTG
GTATCTGCGCTCTGCTGAAGCCAGTTACCTTCGGAAAAAGAGTTGGTAGCTCTTGATCCGGCAAACAAAC
CACCGCTGGTAGCGGTGGTTTTTTTGTTTGCAAGCAGCAGATTACGCGCAGAAAAAAAGGATCTCAAGAA
GATCCTTTGATCTTTTCTACGGGGTCTGACGCTCAGTGGAACGAAAACTCACGTTAAGGGATTTTGGTCA
TGAGATTATCAAAAAGGATCTTCACCTAGATCCTTTTAAATTAAAAATGAAGTTTTAAATCAATCTAAAG
TATATATGAGTAAACTTGGTCTGACAGTTACCAATGCTTAATCAGTGAGGCACCTATCTCAGCGATCTGT
CTATTTCGTTCATCCATAGTTGCCTGACTCCCCGTCGTGTAGATAACTACGATACGGGAGGGCTTACCAT
CTGGCCCCAGTGCTGCAATGATACCGCGAGACCCACGCTCACCGGCTCCAGATTTATCAGCAATAAACCA
GCCAGCCGGAAGGGCCGAGCGCAGAAGTGGTCCTGCAACTTTATCCGCCTCCATCCAGTCTATTAATTGT
TGCCGGGAAGCTAGAGTAAGTAGTTCGCCAGTTAATAGTTTGCGCAACGTTGTTGCCATTGCTACAGGCA
TCGTGGTGTCACGCTCGTCGTTTGGTATGGCTTCATTCAGCTCCGGTTCCCAACGATCAAGGCGAGTTAC
ATGATCCCCCATGTTGTGCAAAAAAGCGGTTAGCTCCTTCGGTCCTCCGATCGTTGTCAGAAGTAAGTTG
GCCGCAGTGTTATCACTCATGGTTATGGCAGCACTGCATAATTCTCTTACTGTCATGCCATCCGTAAGAT
GCTTTTCTGTGACTGGTGAGTACTCAACCAAGTCATTCTGAGAATAGTGTATGCGGCGACCGAGTTGCTC
TTGCCCGGCGTCAATACGGGATAATACCGCGCCACATAGCAGAACTTTAAAAGTGCTCATCATTGGAAAA
CGTTCTTCGGGGCGAAAACTCTCAAGGATCTTACCGCTGTTGAGATCCAGTTCGATGTAACCCACTCGTG
CACCCAACTGATCTTCAGCATCTTTTACTTTCACCAGCGTTTCTGGGTGAGCAAAAACAGGAAGGCAAAA
TGCCGCAAAAAAGGGAATAAGGGCGACACGGAAATGTTGAATACTCATACTCTTCCTTTTTCAATATTAT
TGAAGCATTTATCAGGGTTATTGTCTCATGAGCGGATACATATTTGAATGTATTTAGAAAAATAAACAAA
TAGGGGTTCCGCGCACATTTCCCCGAAAAGTGCCACCTAAATTGTAAGCGTTAATATTTTGTTAAAATTC
GCGTTAAATTTTTGTTAAATCAGCTCATTTTTTAACCAATAGGCCGAAATCGGCAAAATCCCTTATAAAT
CAAAAGAATAGACCGAGATAGGGT
[37 nt withheld, positions 5975-6011]
AAAGAACGTGGACTCCAACGTCAAAGG
[49 nt withheld, positions 6039-6087]
T
[91 nt withheld, positions 6089-6179]
G
[124 nt withheld, positions 6181-6304]
CCCATTCGCCATTCAGGCTGCGCAACTGTTGGGAAGGGCGATCGGTGCGGGCCTCTTCGCTATTACGCCA
GCTGGCGAAAGGGGGATGTGCTGCAAGGCGATTAAGTTGGGTAACGCCAGGGTTTTCCCAGTCACGACGT
TGTAAAACGACGGCCAGTGAGCGCGCGTAATACGACTCACTATAGGGCGAATTGGGTACGTCCCTAGGCC
TCCAAAAAAGCCTCCTCACTACTTCTGGAATAGCTCAGAGGCCGAGGCGGCCTCGGCCTCTGCATAAATA
AAAAAAATTAGTCAGCCATGGGGCGGAGAATGGGCGGAACTGGGCGGAGTTAGGGGCGGGATGGGCGGAG
TTAGGGGCGGGATAGCTAGAGCCAGACATGATAAGATACATTGATGAGTTTGGACAAACCACAACTAGAA
TGCAGTGAAAAAAATGCTTTATTTGTGAAATTTGTGATGCTATTGCTTTATTTGTAACCATTATAAGCTG
CAATAAACAAGTTCCTCTCACTCTCTGATATTCATTTCTTTGCAAGTTATAAATACTGAATAATAAGATG
ACATGAACTACTACTGCTAGAGATTTTCCACACTGACTAAAAGGGTCTGAGGGATCTCTAGTTACCAGAG
TCACACAACAGACGGGCACACACTACTTGAAGCACTCAAGGCAAGCTTTATTGAGGCTTAAGCAGTGGGT
TCCCTAGTTAGCCAGAGAGCTCCCAGGCTCAGATCTGGTCTAACCAGAGAGACCCAGTACAAGCAAAAAG
CAGATCTTGTCTTCGTTGGGAGTGAATTAGCCCTTCCAGTCCCCCCTTTTCTTTTAAAAAGTGGCTAAGA
TCTACAGCTGCCTTGTAAGTCATTGGTCTTAAAGGTACCGAGCTCGAATTCCAGGCGGGGAGGCGGCCCA
AAGGGAGATCCGACTCGTCTGAGGGCGAAGGCGAAGACGCGGAAGAGGCCGCAGAGCCGGCAGCAGGCCG
CGGGAAGGAAGGTCCGCTGGATTGAGGGCCGAAGGGACGTAGCAGAAGGACGTCCCGCGCAGAATCCAGG
TGGCAACACAGGCGAGCAGCCATGGAAAGGACGTCAGCTTCCCCGACAACACCACGGAATTGTCAGTGCC
CAACAGCCGAGCCCCTGTCCAGCAGCGGGCAAGGCAGGCGGCGATGAGTTCCGCCGTGGCAATAGGGAGG
GGGAAAGCGAAAGTCCCGGAAAGGAGCTGACAGGTGGTGGCAATGCCCCAACCAGTGGGGGTTGCGTCAG
CAAACACAGTGCACACCACGCCACGTTGCCTGACAACGGGCCACAACTCCTCATAAAGAGACAGCAACCA
GGATTTATACAAGGAGGAGAAAATGAAAGCCATACGGGAAGCAATAGCATGATACAAAGGCATTAAAGCA
GCGTATCCACATAGCGTAAAAGGAGCAACATAGTTAAGAATACCAGTCAATCTTTCACAAATTTTGTAAT
CCAGAGGTTGATTGTCGACTCTAGACTCGACTCTAGAGGATCCCCCTGTTCCACCTCTTGAAGGCTATGT
AGGCCACAAGGCCCACAACCACAGCAGCCAGGATGGAGCAATAGACAGGGATGAGGTTGTCGGTGGTGCC
TCGGGTCACCACGGGCTGGGAGCTGCCCATCACTGTGGTCACCACACCTGCCACCGTGCTGGCTATGAGG
TCTTGTTCTGGAGGTGCCTCAGGCTCCTGGGTGCTGGGGGCTGTGCTGTCCGAGCCCTCTGGGGGTGTGG
ACCGTGTAATCCAACGGCCAGGGATCTCCTCGCACTCGGCGTCGGCCCAGCGTGTGCACTCGCGGAGCTG
GCGCTCGGTGTCCTCGCACACGGTGCAGGGCAGGCACGGGTCCACGTGGTTGGCCTCGTCGGAATACGTG
CCGTCGGGGCACTCCTCGCACACGGTGTTCTGCTTGTCCTGGCAGGAGAACACGAGGCCCGAGCCCGCCT
CGCACACGCGGCACGCCTCGCAGCGCCCAGTCGTCTCATCCTGGTAGTAGCCGTAGGCGCAGCGGCACAC
GGCGTCGTCGGCCTCCACGCACGGCGCCGACATGCTCTGGAGCCCCACGCACTCGGTGCACGGCTTGCAC
GGCTCGGTCGCGCTCACCACGTCGGAGAACGTCACGCTGTCCAGGCAGGGCTCACACACGGTCTGGTTGG
CTCCACAAGGCTGGGCCACACCCTCGCCCAGGTTGCAGGCTTTGCAGCACTCACCGCTGTGTGTGTACAG
GCCTGTGGGGCATGCCTCCTTGGCACCTCCAAGGGACACCCCCAGAAGCAGCAACAGCAGCAGGCGCGGC
CCGTCCATGGCGCGGCCGGTGGCACCTGCCCCCATCGCCCGCCTCCCGCGGCAGCGCTCGACTTCCAGCT
CGGTCCGCTTTGCGGACTGATGGGGCTGCGCTGCGCTGCGCTCCAGCGCCCCCCCTGCCCGCCGGAGCTG
GCCGCGGCCCGAATTCCTGCAGCCCGGGGGATCCCCCTGGGGAGAGAGGTCGGTGATTCGGTCAACGAGG
GAGCCGACTGCCGACGTGCGCTCCGGAGGCTTGCAGAATGCGGAACACCGCGCGGGCAGGAACAGGGCCC
ACACTACCGCCCCACACCCCGCCTCCCGCACCGCCCCTTCCCGGCCGCTGCTCTCGGCGCGCCCTGCTGA
GCAGCCGCTATTGGCCACAGCCCATCGCGGTCGGCGCGCTGCCATTGCTCCCTGGCGCTGTCCGTCTGCG
AGGGTACTAGTGAGACGTGCGGCTTCCGTTTGTCACGTCCGGCACGCCGCGAACCGCAAGGAACCTTCCC
GACTTAGGGGCGGAGCAGGAAGCGTCGCCGGGGGGCCCACAAGGGTAGCGGCGAAGATCCGGGTGACGCT
GCGAACGGACGTGAAGAATGTGCGAGACCCAGGGTCGGCGCCGCTGCGTTTCCCGGAACCACGCCCAGAG
CAGCCGCGTCCCTGCGCAAACCCAGGGCTGCCTTGGAAAAGGCGCAACCCCAACCCCGTGGAATTCGATA
TCAAGCTTCTCGAGGGTAGGCGTGTACGGTGGGAGGCCTATATAAGCAGAGCTCGTTTAGTGAACCGTCA
GATCGCCTGGAGACGCCATCCACGCTGTTTTGACCTCCATAGAAGACACCGGGACCGATCCAGCCTCCGC
GGAATTCACC
Features (pLannotate 1.2.2; 34 found; start..end, strand, type, name):
      1..720     +  CDS            EGFP: the original enhanced GFP (Yang et al., 1996) mammalian codon-optimized
    950..969     +  misc_feature   MCS (fragment): pBluescript multiple cloning site
    997..1131    -  polyA_signal   SV40 poly(A) signal: SV40 polyadenylation signal
   1154..1238    -  CDS            large T antigen (fragment): large T antigen from SV40 (simian virus 40)
   1268..1385    -  misc_feature   cPPT/CTS: central polypurine tract and central termination sequence of HIV-1
   1404..1504    -  CDS            Rev (fragment): human immunodeficiency virus 1 (HIV-1) Rev protein; rev; enhances nuclear export of unspliced and incompletely spliced viral mRNAs
   1881..2114    -  misc_feature   RRE: The Rev response element (RRE) of HIV-1 allows for Rev-dependent mRNA export from the nucleus to the cytoplasm.
   2260..2623    -  CDS            HIV-1 gag (fragment): gag protein from human immunodeficiency virus 1; gag
   2607..2732    -  misc_feature   HIV-1 Ψ: packaging signal of human immunodeficiency virus type 1
   2779..2959    -  LTR            5' LTR (truncated): truncated 5' long terminal repeat (LTR) from HIV-1
   2974..3177    -  promoter       CMV promoter: human cytomegalovirus (CMV) immediate early promoter
   3178..3557    -  enhancer       CMV enhancer: human cytomegalovirus immediate early enhancer
   3658..3676    -  promoter       T3 promoter: promoter for bacteriophage T3 RNA polymerase
   3721..3737    -  protein_bind   lac operator: The lac repressor binds to the lac operator to inhibit transcription in E. coli. This inhibition can be relieved by adding lactose or isopropyl-β-D-thiogalactopyranoside (IPTG). lac repressor encoded by lacI
   3745..3775    -  promoter       lac promoter: promoter for the E. coli lac operon
   3790..3811    -  protein_bind   CAP binding site: CAP binding activates transcription in the presence of cAMP. E. coli catabolite activator protein
   3824..3916    -  CDS            lacI (fragment): lac repressor; lacI; The lac repressor binds to the lac operator to inhibit transcription in E. coli. This inhibition can be relieved by adding lactose or isopropyl-β-D-thiogalactopyranoside (IPTG).
   4099..4687    -  rep_origin     ori: high-copy-number ColE1/pMB1/pBR322/pUC origin of replication
   4858..5718    -  CDS            AmpR: β-lactamase; bla; confers resistance to ampicillin, carbenicillin, and related antibiotics
   5719..5823    -  promoter       AmpR promoter: bla
   5876..6304    -  rep_origin     f1 ori (sequence partly withheld): f1 bacteriophage origin of replication; arrow indicates direction of (+) strand synthesis
   6309..6464    -  CDS            lacZα (fragment): LacZα fragment of β-galactosidase; lacZ fragment
   6472..6490    +  promoter       T7 promoter: promoter for bacteriophage T7 RNA polymerase
   6511..6646    -  rep_origin     SV40 ori: SV40 origin of replication
   6686..6807    -  polyA_signal   SV40 poly(A) signal: SV40 polyadenylation signal
   6879..7112    -  LTR            3' LTR (ΔU3): self-inactivating 3' long terminal repeat (LTR) from HIV-1
   7114..7182    -  CDS            nef (fragment): NEF_HV1Z2 - Experimental evidence at protein level: Swiss-Prot protein existence level 1. Extracellular Nef protein targets CD4(+) T-lymphocytes for apoptosis by interacting with CXCR4 surface receptors. From Human immunodeficiency virus type 1 group M subtype D (isolate Z2/CDC-Z34) (HIV-1).
   7199..7787    -  misc_feature   WPRE: woodchuck hepatitis virus posttranscriptional regulatory element
   7801..7819    -  misc_feature   MCS (fragment): pUC18/19 multiple cloning site
   7822..8649    -  CDS            NGFR (fragment): TNR16_HUMAN - Also known as TNFRSF16. Experimental evidence at protein level: Swiss-Prot protein existence level 1. Low affinity receptor which can bind to NGF, BDNF, NTF3, and NTF4. Forms a heterodimeric receptor with SORCS2 that binds the precursor forms of NGF, BDNF and NTF3 with high affinity, and has much lower affinity for mature NGF and BDNF (PubMed:24908487). Plays an important role in differentiation and survival of specific neuronal populations during development (By similarity). Can mediate cell survival as well as cell death of neural cells. Plays a role in the inactivation of RHOA
   8764..8788    -  misc_feature   MCS (fragment): pBluescript multiple cloning site
   8791..9301    -  promoter       hPGK promoter: human phosphoglycerate kinase 1 promoter
   9304..9327    +  misc_feature   MCS (fragment): pBluescript multiple cloning site
   9329..9367    +  promoter       minimal CMV promoter: human cytomegalovirus (CMV) immediate early promoter
