[The description below was written by a language model from this plasmid's Addgene catalogue record and pLannotate feature annotations shown in this document.]
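Description:
AB.pCCL.sin.cPPT.GFP.miR-769-5p.sensor.PGK.dNGFR.WPRE is a third-generation-style, self-inactivating HIV-1 lentiviral transfer plasmid that reports on the activity of human miR-769-5p. It is maintained in E. coli through a high-copy ColE1/pUC origin with ampicillin resistance, and also carries an f1 origin and an SV40 origin. The viral genome is transcribed from a CMV enhancer/promoter fused to a truncated 5' LTR. It contains the Ψ packaging signal with a gag fragment, the RRE for Rev-dependent export, the cPPT/CTS, a WPRE and a ΔU3 3' LTR followed by an SV40 polyadenylation signal.

The payload is a bidirectional expression unit. The human PGK promoter drives a truncated NGFR (dNGFR) in the sense orientation of the vector, upstream of the WPRE. A minimal CMV promoter placed back-to-back with PGK drives EGFP in the opposite direction, ending at its own SV40 poly(A) signal. The catalogue lists PGK as the promoter. The 171 bp miR-769-5p sensor insert, cloned between NheI and AgeI, is not annotated in the feature table. The only unannotated gap that fits it lies between the EGFP coding sequence and its poly(A) signal, which would put the microRNA target sites in the EGFP 3' UTR. That position is inferred rather than stated, and the record does not give the number or design of the target sites.

In transduced cells, miR-769-5p activity should suppress EGFP, while dNGFR serves as an unregulated surface marker for normalising transduction and expression. The associated work used such sensors, in libraries, for high-throughput measurement of microRNA activity. The sequenced record (9,464 nt) is slightly shorter than the listed total size of 9,480 bp.
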