Addgene plasmid #85901: AB.pCCL.sin.cPPT.GFP.miR-769-5p.sensor.PGK.dNGFR.WPRE
Purpose: Sensor Plasmid
Depositing lab: Brian Brown. Depositing organization: Icahn School of Medicine at Mount Sinai. Publication: High-throughput assessment of microRNA activity and function using microRNA sensor and decoy libraries. Mullokandov G, Baccarini A, Ruzo A, Jayaprakash AD, Tung N, Israelow B, Evans MJ, Sachidanandam R, Brown BD. Nat Methods. 2012 Jul 1;9(8):840-6. doi: 10.1038/nmeth.2078. PubMed 22751203.
Backbone
  Vector backbone: AB.pCCL.sin.cPPT.GFP.PGK.dNGFR.WPRE
  Backbone size w/o insert (bp): 9309
  Total vector size (bp): 9480
  Vector type: Lentiviral
  Selectable markers: eGFP , NGFR
Growth in bacteria
  Bacterial resistance: Ampicillin, 100 μg/mL
  Growth temperature: 37°C
  Growth strain: NEB Stable
  Copy number: High Copy
Gene/Insert
  Gene/Insert name: miR-769-5p Sensor
  Species: H. sapiens (human)
  Insert size (bp): 171
  Entrez Gene: MIR769 (a.k.a. MIRN769, hsa-mir-769, mir-769)
  Promoter: PGK
  Cloning method: Restriction Enzyme; 5′ cloning site NheI (not destroyed); 3′ cloning site AgeI (not destroyed)
  Sequencing primers: 5′ AACAGACATACAAACTAAAG
Terms and licenses: Academic/Nonprofit Terms; Industry Terms: Not Available to Industry
How to cite: AB.pCCL.sin.cPPT.GFP.miR-769-5p.sensor.PGK.dNGFR.WPRE was a gift from Brian Brown (Addgene plasmid # 85901 ; http://n2t.net/addgene:85901 ; RRID:Addgene_85901)
