>Addgene plasmid #85901 | AB.pCCL.sin.cPPT.GFP.miR-769-5p.sensor.PGK.dNGFR.WPRE | depositor partial sequence | sequence record 167391 | AB.pCCL.sin.cPPT.GFP.miR-769-5p.sensor.PGK.dNGFR.WPRE sequence 847 bps
TCACGAGACTAGCCTCGAGAGATCTGATCATAATCAGCCATACCACATTTGTAGAGGTTTTACTTGCTTT
AAAAAACCTCCCACACCTCCCCCTGAACCTGAAACATAAAATGAATGCAATTGTTGTTGTTAACTTGTTT
ATTGCAGCTTATAATGGTTACAAATAAGGCAATAGCATCACAAATTTCACAAATAAGGCATTTTTTTCAC
TGCATTCTAGTTTTGGTTTGTCCAAACTCATCAATGTATCTTATCATGTCTGGATCTCAAATCCCTCGGA
AGCTGCGCCTGTCATCGAATTCCTGCAGCCCGGTGCATGACTAAGCTAGTACCGGTTGAGACCTCTGGGT
TCTGAGCTTGAGACCTCTGGGTTCTGAGCTTGAGACCTCTGGGTTCTGAGCTTGAGACCTCTGGGTTCTG
AGCTTGAGACCTCTGGGTTCTGAGCTTGAGACCTCTGGGTTCTGAGCTGCTACGACGATTGGTACTCCCC
AGTTAAGGTCGGCTAGCTCAGTTAGCCTCCCCCATCTCTCGACGCGGCCGCTTTACTTGTACAGCTCGTC
CATGCCGAGAGTGATCCCGGCGGCGGTCACGAACTCCAGCAGGACCATGTGATCGCGCTTCTCGTTGGGG
TCTTTGCTCAGGGCGGACTGGGTGCTCAGGTAGTGGTTGTCGGGCAGCAGCACGGGGCCGTCGCCGATGG
GGGTGTTCTGCTGGTAGTGGTCGGCGAGCTGCACGCTGCCGTCCTCGATGTTGTGGCGGATCTTGAAGTT
CACCTTGATGCCGTTCTTCTGCTTGTCGGCCATGATATAGACGTTGTGGCTGTTGTAGTTGTACTCCAGC
TTGTGCC
